Addgene plasmid #154447: pCDNA3/flag-pBirA(1-G78)-FRB
Purpose: expresses pBirA(1-G78)-FRB/biochemical assay
Depositing lab: Hyun-Woo Rhee. Depositing organization: Seoul National University. Publication: Contact-ID, a tool for profiling organelle contact sites, reveals regulatory proteins of mitochondrial-associated membrane formation. Kwak C, Shin S, Park JS, Jung M, Nhung TTM, Kang MG, Lee C, Kwon TH, Park SK, Mun JY, Kim JS, Rhee HW. Proc Natl Acad Sci U S A. 2020 May 15. pii: 1916584117. doi: 10.1073/pnas.1916584117. PubMed 32414919.
Backbone
  Vector backbone: pCDNA3
  Backbone size w/o insert (bp): 5382
  Total vector size (bp): 5952
  Vector type: Mammalian Expression
  Selectable markers: Neomycin (select with G418)
Growth in bacteria
  Bacterial resistance: Ampicillin, 100 μg/mL
  Growth temperature: 37°C
  Growth strain: DH5alpha
  Copy number: High Copy
Gene/Insert
  Gene/Insert name: flag-pBirA(1-G78)-FRB (alt name: split BioID(N-G78)-FRB)
  Species: H. sapiens (human)
  Insert size (bp): 570
  Promoter: T7 promoter
  Cloning method: Restriction Enzyme; 5′ cloning site NotI (not destroyed); 3′ cloning site Xhoi, XbaI (not destroyed)
  Sequencing primers: 5′ T7 promoter
Terms and licenses: Academic/Nonprofit Terms; Industry Terms: Not Available to Industry
How to cite: pCDNA3/flag-pBirA(1-G78)-FRB was a gift from Hyun-Woo Rhee (Addgene plasmid # 154447 ; http://n2t.net/addgene:154447 ; RRID:Addgene_154447)
