[The description below was written by a language model from this plasmid's Addgene catalogue record and pLannotate feature annotations shown in this document.]
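Description:
pCDNA3/flag-pBirA(1-G78)-FRB is a mammalian expression plasmid of about 5.95 kb built on the pCDNA3 backbone. It is propagated in E. coli as a high-copy plasmid through a ColE1/pUC-type origin with ampicillin selection (AmpR with its bla promoter). It also carries an f1 origin for single-stranded DNA production. For selection in mammalian cells, an SV40 early promoter drives a neomycin phosphotransferase gene followed by an SV40 poly(A) signal, which allows G418 selection of stable transfectants.

The roughly 570 bp insert encodes a FLAG-tagged N-terminal fragment of the promiscuous E. coli biotin ligase BirA (BioID), covering residues 1 to G78, fused to FRB, the FKBP-rapamycin binding domain of human FRAP/mTOR. The annotation identifies this domain as the FRB* T2098L variant. Because the R118G mutation that confers promiscuity lies beyond residue 78, this fragment would not contain it. The catalogue entry lists the T7 promoter as the promoter, and it sits immediately upstream of the coding sequence. The feature table also shows the CMV enhancer and immediate early promoter just before it on the circular map, the arrangement that drives expression in mammalian cells in pCDNA3-type vectors. A bGH poly(A) signal terminates the transcript, and an SP6 promoter flanks the insert on the opposite strand.

The alternative name, split BioID(N-G78)-FRB, marks this as the N-terminal half of a split biotin ligase. Fusion to FRB presumably allows rapamycin-induced pairing with an FKBP-fused complementary fragment, although the record does not describe that partner. The stated purpose is expression of the fusion for biochemical assays, in connection with the Contact-ID approach for profiling organelle contact sites.
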