Features (pLannotate 1.2.2; 23 found; start..end, strand, type, name):
      1..19      +  promoter       T7 promoter: promoter for bacteriophage T7 RNA polymerase
     51..73      +  CDS            3xFLAG (fragment): three tandem FLAG® epitope tags
     72..308     +  CDS            BirA(R118G) (fragment): promiscuous R118G mutant of the E. coli biotin protein ligase (Cronan, 2005) also known as BirA* or BioID
    324..602     +  CDS            FRB*: T2098L mutant of FKBP-rapamycin binding domain of human FRAP binds synthetic ligands such as AP21967
    642..660     -  promoter       SP6 promoter: promoter for bacteriophage SP6 RNA polymerase
    686..910     +  polyA_signal   bGH poly(A) signal: bovine growth hormone polyadenylation signal
    914..935     +  promoter       SV40 promoter (fragment): SV40 enhancer and early promoter
    956..1384    +  rep_origin     f1 ori (sequence partly withheld): f1 bacteriophage origin of replication; arrow indicates direction of (+) strand synthesis
   1398..1727    +  promoter       SV40 promoter: SV40 enhancer and early promoter
   1794..2585    +  CDS            neo: KKA2_KLEPN - Also known as kan, nptII. Experimental evidence at protein level: Swiss-Prot protein existence level 1. Resistance to kanamycin, neomycin, paromomycin, ribostamycin, butirosin and gentamicin B. From Klebsiella pneumoniae.
   2609..2767    +  CDS            ble (fragment): BLE_KLEPN - Experimental evidence at protein level: Swiss-Prot protein existence level 1. Binding protein with a strong affinity to the bleomycin family of antibiotics. Binds to CL990; an antimitotic-antibiotic compound. From Klebsiella pneumoniae.
   2762..2883    +  polyA_signal   SV40 poly(A) signal: SV40 polyadenylation signal
   2956..2972    -  protein_bind   lac operator: The lac repressor binds to the lac operator to inhibit transcription in E. coli. This inhibition can be relieved by adding lactose or isopropyl-β-D-thiogalactopyranoside (IPTG). lac repressor encoded by lacI
   2980..3010    -  promoter       lac promoter: promoter for the E. coli lac operon
   3025..3046    -  protein_bind   CAP binding site: CAP binding activates transcription in the presence of cAMP. E. coli catabolite activator protein
   3059..3151    -  CDS            lacI (fragment): lac repressor; lacI; The lac repressor binds to the lac operator to inhibit transcription in E. coli. This inhibition can be relieved by adding lactose or isopropyl-β-D-thiogalactopyranoside (IPTG).
   3334..3922    -  rep_origin     ori: high-copy-number ColE1/pMB1/pBR322/pUC origin of replication
   4093..4953    -  CDS            AmpR: β-lactamase; bla; confers resistance to ampicillin, carbenicillin, and related antibiotics
   4954..5058    -  promoter       AmpR promoter: bla
   5117..5169    -  misc_feature   bom (fragment): basis of mobility region from pBR322
   5324..5703    +  enhancer       CMV enhancer: human cytomegalovirus immediate early enhancer
   5704..5907    +  promoter       CMV promoter: human cytomegalovirus (CMV) immediate early promoter
   5903..5936    +  LTR            5' LTR (truncated) (fragment): truncated 5' long terminal repeat (LTR) from HIV-1
>Addgene plasmid #154447 | pCDNA3/flag-pBirA(1-G78)-FRB | addgene full sequence | sequence record 309447 | Addgene NGS Result
TAATACGACTCACTATAGGGAGACCCAAGCTTGCGGCCGCCACCATGGACTACAAGGATGACGACGATAA
GATGAAGGACAACACCGTGCCCCTGAAGCTGATCGCCCTGCTGGCCAACGGCGAGTTCCACTCTGGCGAG
CAGCTGGGAGAGACCCTGGGAATGAGCAGAGCCGCCATCAACAAGCACATCCAGACACTGAGAGACTGGG
GAGTGGACGTGTTCACCGTGCCTGGCAAGGGCTACAGCCTGCCTGAGCCTATCCAGCTGCTGAACGCCAA
GCAGATCCTGGGACAGCTGGATGGCGGATCCATGGCTTCTAGAATCCTCTGGCATGAGATGTGGCATGAA
GGCCTGGAAGAGGCATCTCGTTTGTACTTTGGGGAAAGGAACGTGAAAGGCATGTTTGAGGTGCTGGAGC
CCTTGCATGCTATGATGGAACGGGGCCCCCAGACTCTGAAGGAAACATCCTTTAATCAGGCCTATGGTCG
AGATTTAATGGAGGCCCAAGAGTGGTGCAGGAAGTACATGAAATCAGGGAATGTCAAGGACCTCCTCCAA
GCCTGGGACCTCTATTATCATGTGTTCCGACGAATCTCAAAGACTAGTTAATGACTCGAGCATGCATCTA
GAGGGCCCTATTCTATAGTGTCACCTAAATGCTAGAGCTCGCTGATCAGCCTCGACTGTGCCTTCTAGTT
GCCAGCCATCTGTTGTTTGCCCCTCCCCCGTGCCTTCCTTGACCCTGGAAGGTGCCACTCCCACTGTCCT
TTCCTAATAAAATGAGGAAATTGCATCGCATTGTCTGAGTAGGTGTCATTCTATTCTGGGGGGTGGGGTG
GGGCAGGACAGCAAGGGGGAGGATTGGGAAGACAATAGCAGGCATGCTGGGGATGCGGTGGGCTCTATGG
CTTCTGAGGCGGAAAGAACCAGCTGGGGCTCTAGGGGGTATCCCC
[124 nt withheld, positions 956-1079]
C
[91 nt withheld, positions 1081-1171]
A
[49 nt withheld, positions 1173-1221]
CCTTTGACGTTGGAGTCCACGTTCTTT
[37 nt withheld, positions 1249-1285]
ACCCTATCTCGGTCTATTCTTTTGATTTATAAGGGATTTTGCCGATTTCGGCCTATTGGTTAAAAAATGA
GCTGATTTAACAAAAATTTAACGCGAATTAATTCTGTGGAATGTGTGTCAGTTAGGGTGTGGAAAGTCCC
CAGGCTCCCCAGCAGGCAGAAGTATGCAAAGCATGCATCTCAATTAGTCAGCAACCAGGTGTGGAAAGTC
CCCAGGCTCCCCAGCAGGCAGAAGTATGCAAAGCATGCATCTCAATTAGTCAGCAACCATAGTCCCGCCC
CTAACTCCGCCCATCCCGCCCCTAACTCCGCCCAGTTCCGCCCATTCTCCGCCCCATGGCTGACTAATTT
TTTTTATTTATGCAGAGGCCGAGGCCGCCTCTGCCTCTGAGCTATTCCAGAAGTAGTGAGGAGGCTTTTT
TGGAGGCCTAGGCTTTTGCAAAAAGCTCCCGGGAGCTTGTATATCCATTTTCGGATCTGATCAAGAGACA
GGATGAGGATCGTTTCGCATGATTGAACAAGATGGATTGCACGCAGGTTCTCCGGCCGCTTGGGTGGAGA
GGCTATTCGGCTATGACTGGGCACAACAGACAATCGGCTGCTCTGATGCCGCCGTGTTCCGGCTGTCAGC
GCAGGGGCGCCCGGTTCTTTTTGTCAAGACCGACCTGTCCGGTGCCCTGAATGAACTGCAGGACGAGGCA
GCGCGGCTATCGTGGCTGGCCACGACGGGCGTTCCTTGCGCAGCTGTGCTCGACGTTGTCACTGAAGCGG
GAAGGGACTGGCTGCTATTGGGCGAAGTGCCGGGGCAGGATCTCCTGTCATCTCACCTTGCTCCTGCCGA
GAAAGTATCCATCATGGCTGATGCAATGCGGCGGCTGCATACGCTTGATCCGGCTACCTGCCCATTCGAC
CACCAAGCGAAACATCGCATCGAGCGAGCACGTACTCGGATGGAAGCCGGTCTTGTCGATCAGGATGATC
TGGACGAAGAGCATCAGGGGCTCGCGCCAGCCGAACTGTTCGCCAGGCTCAAGGCGCGCATGCCCGACGG
CGAGGATCTCGTCGTGACCCATGGCGATGCCTGCTTGCCGAATATCATGGTGGAAAATGGCCGCTTTTCT
GGATTCATCGACTGTGGCCGGCTGGGTGTGGCGGACCGCTATCAGGACATAGCGTTGGCTACCCGTGATA
TTGCTGAAGAGCTTGGCGGCGAATGGGCTGACCGCTTCCTCGTGCTTTACGGTATCGCCGCTCCCGATTC
GCAGCGCATCGCCTTCTATCGCCTTCTTGACGAGTTCTTCTGAGCGGGACTCTGGGGTTCGAAATGACCG
ACCAAGCGACGCCCAACCTGCCATCACGAGATTTCGATTCCACCACCGCCTTCTATGAAAGGTTGGGCTT
CGGAATCGTTTTCCGGGACGCCGGCTGGATGATCCTCCAGCGCGGGGATCTCATGCTGGAGTTCTTCGCC
CACCCCAACTTGTTTATTGCAGCTTATAATGGTTACAAATAAAGCAATAGCATCACAAATTTCACAAATA
AAGCATTTTTTTCACTGCATTCTAGTTGTGGTTTGTCCAAACTCATCAATGTATCTTATCATGTCTGTAT
ACCGTCGACCTCTAGCTAGAGCTTGGCGTAATCATGGTCATAGCTGTTTCCTGTGTGAAATTGTTATCCG
CTCACAATTCCACACAACATACGAGCCGGAAGCATAAAGTGTAAAGCCTGGGGTGCCTAATGAGTGAGCT
AACTCACATTAATTGCGTTGCGCTCACTGCCCGCTTTCCAGTCGGGAAACCTGTCGTGCCAGCTGCATTA
ATGAATCGGCCAACGCGCGGGGAGAGGCGGTTTGCGTATTGGGCGCTCTTCCGCTTCCTCGCTCACTGAC
TCGCTGCGCTCGGTCGTTCGGCTGCGGCGAGCGGTATCAGCTCACTCAAAGGCGGTAATACGGTTATCCA
CAGAATCAGGGGATAACGCAGGAAAGAACATGTGAGCAAAAGGCCAGCAAAAGGCCAGGAACCGTAAAAA
GGCCGCGTTGCTGGCGTTTTTCCATAGGCTCCGCCCCCCTGACGAGCATCACAAAAATCGACGCTCAAGT
CAGAGGTGGCGAAACCCGACAGGACTATAAAGATACCAGGCGTTTCCCCCTGGAAGCTCCCTCGTGCGCT
CTCCTGTTCCGACCCTGCCGCTTACCGGATACCTGTCCGCCTTTCTCCCTTCGGGAAGCGTGGCGCTTTC
TCATAGCTCACGCTGTAGGTATCTCAGTTCGGTGTAGGTCGTTCGCTCCAAGCTGGGCTGTGTGCACGAA
CCCCCCGTTCAGCCCGACCGCTGCGCCTTATCCGGTAACTATCGTCTTGAGTCCAACCCGGTAAGACACG
ACTTATCGCCACTGGCAGCAGCCACTGGTAACAGGATTAGCAGAGCGAGGTATGTAGGCGGTGCTACAGA
GTTCTTGAAGTGGTGGCCTAACTACGGCTACACTAGAAGAACAGTATTTGGTATCTGCGCTCTGCTGAAG
CCAGTTACCTTCGGAAAAAGAGTTGGTAGCTCTTGATCCGGCAAACAAACCACCGCTGGTAGCGGTGGTT
TTTTTGTTTGCAAGCAGCAGATTACGCGCAGAAAAAAAGGATCTCAAGAAGATCCTTTGATCTTTTCTAC
GGGGTCTGACGCTCAGTGGAACGAAAACTCACGTTAAGGGATTTTGGTCATGAGATTATCAAAAAGGATC
TTCACCTAGATCCTTTTAAATTAAAAATGAAGTTTTAAATCAATCTAAAGTATATATGAGTAAACTTGGT
CTGACAGTTACCAATGCTTAATCAGTGAGGCACCTATCTCAGCGATCTGTCTATTTCGTTCATCCATAGT
TGCCTGACTCCCCGTCGTGTAGATAACTACGATACGGGAGGGCTTACCATCTGGCCCCAGTGCTGCAATG
ATACCGCGAGACCCACGCTCACCGGCTCCAGATTTATCAGCAATAAACCAGCCAGCCGGAAGGGCCGAGC
GCAGAAGTGGTCCTGCAACTTTATCCGCCTCCATCCAGTCTATTAATTGTTGCCGGGAAGCTAGAGTAAG
TAGTTCGCCAGTTAATAGTTTGCGCAACGTTGTTGCCATTGCTACAGGCATCGTGGTGTCACGCTCGTCG
TTTGGTATGGCTTCATTCAGCTCCGGTTCCCAACGATCAAGGCGAGTTACATGATCCCCCATGTTGTGCA
AAAAAGCGGTTAGCTCCTTCGGTCCTCCGATCGTTGTCAGAAGTAAGTTGGCCGCAGTGTTATCACTCAT
GGTTATGGCAGCACTGCATAATTCTCTTACTGTCATGCCATCCGTAAGATGCTTTTCTGTGACTGGTGAG
TACTCAACCAAGTCATTCTGAGAATAGTGTATGCGGCGACCGAGTTGCTCTTGCCCGGCGTCAATACGGG
ATAATACCGCGCCACATAGCAGAACTTTAAAAGTGCTCATCATTGGAAAACGTTCTTCGGGGCGAAAACT
CTCAAGGATCTTACCGCTGTTGAGATCCAGTTCGATGTAACCCACTCGTGCACCCAACTGATCTTCAGCA
TCTTTTACTTTCACCAGCGTTTCTGGGTGAGCAAAAACAGGAAGGCAAAATGCCGCAAAAAAGGGAATAA
GGGCGACACGGAAATGTTGAATACTCATACTCTTCCTTTTTCAATATTATTGAAGCATTTATCAGGGTTA
TTGTCTCATGAGCGGATACATATTTGAATGTATTTAGAAAAATAAACAAATAGGGGTTCCGCGCACATTT
CCCCGAAAAGTGCCACCTGACGTCGACGGATCGGGAGATCTCCCGATCCCCTATGGTGCACTCTCAGTAC
AATCTGCTCTGATGCCGCATAGTTAAGCCAGTATCTGCTCCCTGCTTGTGTGTTGGAGGTCGCTGAGTAG
TGCGCGAGCAAAATTTAAGCTACAACAAGGCAAGGCTTGACCGACAATTGCATGAAGAATCTGCTTAGGG
TTAGGCGTTTTGCGCTGCTTCGCGATGTACGGGCCAGATATACGCGTTGACATTGATTATTGACTAGTTA
TTAATAGTAATCAATTACGGGGTCATTAGTTCATAGCCCATATATGGAGTTCCGCGTTACATAACTTACG
GTAAATGGCCCGCCTGGCTGACCGCCCAACGACCCCCGCCCATTGACGTCAATAATGACGTATGTTCCCA
TAGTAACGCCAATAGGGACTTTCCATTGACGTCAATGGGTGGAGTATTTACGGTAAACTGCCCACTTGGC
AGTACATCAAGTGTATCATATGCCAAGTACGCCCCCTATTGACGTCAATGACGGTAAATGGCCCGCCTGG
CATTATGCCCAGTACATGACCTTATGGGACTTTCCTACTTGGCAGTACATCTACGTATTAGTCATCGCTA
TTACCATGGTGATGCGGTTTTGGCAGTACATCAATGGGCGTGGATAGCGGTTTGACTCACGGGGATTTCC
AAGTCTCCACCCCATTGACGTCAATGGGAGTTTGTTTTGGCACCAAAATCAACGGGACTTTCCAAAATGT
CGTAACAACTCCGCCCCATTGACGCAAATGGGCGGTAGGCGTGTACGGTGGGAGGTCTATATAAGCAGAG
CTCTCTGGCTAACTAGAGAACCCACTGCTTACTGGCTTATCGAAAT
