>Addgene plasmid #154447 | pCDNA3/flag-pBirA(1-G78)-FRB | depositor partial sequence | sequence record 298934 | flag-pBirA(1-G78)-FRB
ATGGACTACAAGGATGACGACGATAAGATGAAGGACAACACCGTGCCCCTGAAGCTGATCGCCCTGCTGG
CCAACGGCGAGTTCCACTCTGGCGAGCAGCTGGGAGAGACCCTGGGAATGAGCAGAGCCGCCATCAACAA
GCACATCCAGACACTGAGAGACTGGGGAGTGGACGTGTTCACCGTGCCTGGCAAGGGCTACAGCCTGCCT
GAGCCTATCCAGCTGCTGAACGCCAAGCAGATCCTGGGACAGCTGGATGGCGGATCCATGGCTTCTAGAA
TCCTCTGGCATGAGATGTGGCATGAAGGCCTGGAAGAGGCATCTCGTTTGTACTTTGGGGAAAGGAACGT
GAAAGGCATGTTTGAGGTGCTGGAGCCCTTGCATGCTATGATGGAACGGGGCCCCCAGACTCTGAAGGAA
ACATCCTTTAATCAGGCCTATGGTCGAGATTTAATGGAGGCCCAAGAGTGGTGCAGGAAGTACATGAAAT
CAGGGAATGTCAAGGACCTCCTCCAAGCCTGGGACCTCTATTATCATGTGTTCCGACGAATCTCAAAGAC
TAGTTAATGA
